>Addgene plasmid #87024 | pFA6a-SNAP-KanMX6 | addgene full sequence | sequence record 172994 | Addgene NGS Result
GAACGCGGCCGCCAGCTGAAGCTTCGTACGCTGCAGGTCGACGGATCCCCGGGTTAATTAACGACAAAGA
CTGCGAAATGAAGCGCACCACCCTGGATAGCCCTCTGGGCAAGCTGGAACTGTCTGGGTGCGAACAGGGC
CTGCACCGTATCATCTTCCTGGGCAAAGGAACATCTGCCGCCGACGCCGTGGAAGTGCCTGCCCCAGCCG
CCGTGCTGGGCGGACCAGAGCCACTGATGCAGGCCACCGCCTGGCTCAACGCCTACTTTCACCAGCCTGA
GGCCATCGAGGAGTTCCCTGTGCCAGCCCTGCACCACCCAGTGTTCCAGCAGGAGAGCTTTACCCGCCAG
GTGCTGTGGAAACTGCTGAAAGTGGTGAAGTTCGGAGAGGTCATCAGCTACAGCCACCTGGCCGCCCTGG
CCGGCAATCCCGCCGCCACCGCCGCCGTGAAAACCGCCCTGAGCGGAAATCCCGTGCCCATTCTGATCCC
CTGCCACCGGGTGGTGCAGGGCGACCTGGACGTGGGGGGCTACGAGGGCGGGCTCGCCGTGAAAGAGTGG
CTGCTGGCCCACGAGGGCCACAGACTGGGCAAGCCTGGGCTGGGTTAGGGCGCGCCACTTCTAAATAAGC
GAATTTCTTATGATTTATGATTTTTATTATTAAATAAGTTATAAAAAAAATAAGTGTATACAAATTTTAA
AGTGACTCTTAGGTTTTAAAACGAAAATTCTTATTCTTGAGTAACTCTTTCCTGTAGGTCAGGTTGCTTT
CTCAGGTATAGTATTAGGTCGCTCTTATTGACCACACCTCTACCGGCAGATCCGCTAGGGATAACAGGGT
AATATAGATCTGTTTAGCTTGCCTCGTCCCCGCCGGGTCACCCGGCCAGCGACATGGAGGCCCAGAATAC
CCTCCTTGACAGTCTTGACGTGCGCAGCTCAGGGGCATGATGTGACTGTCGCCCGTACATTTAGCCCATA
CATCCCCATGTATAATCATTTGCATCCATACATTTTGATGGCCGCACGGCGCGAAGCAAAAATTACGGCT
CCTCGCTGCAGACCTGCTAGCAGGGAAACGCTCCCCTCACAGACGCGTTGAATTGTCCCCACGCCGCGCC
CCTGTAGAGAAATATAAAAGGTTAGGATTTGCCACTGAGGTTCTTCTTTCATATACTTCCTTTTAAAATC
TTGCTAGGATACAGTTCTCACATCACATCCGAACATAAACAACCATGGGTAAGGAAAAGACTCACGTTTC
GAGGCCGCGATTAAATTCCAACATGGATGCTGATTTATATGGGTATAAATGGGCTCGCGATAATGTCGGG
CAATCAGGTGCGACAATCTATCGATTGTATGGGAAGCCCGATGCGCCAGAGTTGTTTCTGAAACATGGCA
AAGGTAGCGTTGCCAATGATGTTACAGATGAGATGGTCAGACTAAACTGGCTGACGGAATTTATGCCTCT
TCCGACCATCAAGCATTTTATCCGTACTCCTGATGATGCATGGTTACTCACCACTGCGATCCCCGGCAAA
ACAGCATTCCAGGTATTAGAAGAATATCCTGATTCAGGTGAAAATATTGTTGATGCGCTGGCAGTGTTCC
TGCGCCGGTTGCATTCGATTCCTGTTTGTAATTGTCCTTTTAACAGCGATCGCGTATTTCGTCTCGCTCA
GGCGCAATCACGAATGAATAACGGTTTGGTTGATGCGAGTGATTTTGATGACGAGCGTAATGGCTGGCCT
GTTGAACAAGTCTGGAAAGAAATGCATAAGCTTTTGCCATTCTCACCGGATTCAGTCGTCACTCATGGTG
ATTTCTCACTTGATAACCTTATTTTTGACGAGGGGAAATTAATAGGTTGTATTGATGTTGGACGAGTCGG
AATCGCAGACCGATACCAGGATCTTGCCATCCTATGGAACTGCCTCGGTGAGTTTTCTCCTTCATTACAG
AAACGGCTTTTTCAAAAATATGGTATTGATAATCCTGATATGAATAAATTGCAGTTTCATTTGATGCTCG
ATGAGTTTTTCTAATCAGTACTGACAATAAAAAGATTCTTGTTTTCAAGAACTTGTCATTTGTATAGTTT
TTTTATATTGTAGTTGTTCTATTTTAATCAAATGTTAGCGTGATTTATATTTTTTTTTCGCCTCGACATC
ATCTGCCCAGATGCGAAGTTAAGTGCGCAGAAAGTAATATCATGCGTCAATCGTATGTGAATGCTGGTCG
CTATACTGCTGTCGATTCGATACTAACGCCGCCATCCAGTTTAAACGAGCTCGAATTCATCGATGATATC
AGATCCACTAGTGGCCTATGCGGCCGCGGATCTGCCGGTCTCCCTATAGTGAGTCGTATTAATTTCGATA
AGCCAGGTTAACCTGCATTAATGAATCGGCCAACGCGCGGGGAGAGGCGGTTTGCGTATTGGGCGCTCTT
CCGCTTCCTCGCTCACTGACTCGCTGCGCTCGGTCGTTCGGCTGCGGCGAGCGGTATCAGCTCACTCAAA
GGCGGTAATACGGTTATCCACAGAATCAGGGGATAACGCAGGAAAGAACATGTGAGCAAAAGGCCAGCAA
AAGGCCAGGAACCGTAAAAAGGCCGCGTTGCTGGCGTTTTTCCATAGGCTCCGCCCCCCTGACGAGCATC
ACAAAAATCGACGCTCAAGTCAGAGGTGGCGAAACCCGACAGGACTATAAAGATACCAGGCGTTTCCCCC
TGGAAGCTCCCTCGTGCGCTCTCCTGTTCCGACCCTGCCGCTTACCGGATACCTGTCCGCCTTTCTCCCT
TCGGGAAGCGTGGCGCTTTCTCATAGCTCACGCTGTAGGTATCTCAGTTCGGTGTAGGTCGTTCGCTCCA
AGCTGGGCTGTGTGCACGAACCCCCCGTTCAGCCCGACCGCTGCGCCTTATCCGGTAACTATCGTCTTGA
GTCCAACCCGGTAAGACACGACTTATCGCCACTGGCAGCAGCCACTGGTAACAGGATTAGCAGAGCGAGG
TATGTAGGCGGTGCTACAGAGTTCTTGAAGTGGTGGCCTAACTACGGCTACACTAGAAGAACAGTATTTG
GTATCTGCGCTCTGCTGAAGCCAGTTACCTTCGGAAAAAGAGTTGGTAGCTCTTGATCCGGCAAACAAAC
CACCGCTGGTAGCGGTGGTTTTTTTGTTTGCAAGCAGCAGATTACGCGCAGAAAAAAAGGATCTCAAGAA
GATCCTTTGATCTTTTCTACGGGGTCTTACGCTCAGTGGAACGAAAACTCACGTTAAGGGATTTTGGTCA
TGAGATTATCAAAAAGGATCTTCACCTAGATCCTTTTAAATTAAAAATGAAGTTTTAAATCAATCTAAAG
TATATATGAGTAAACTTGGTCTGACAGTTACCAATGCTTAATCAGTGAGGCACCTATCTCAGCGATCTGT
CTATTTCGTTCATCCATAGTTGCCTGACTCCCCGTCGTGTAGATAACTACGATACGGGAGGGCTTACCAT
CTGGCCCCAGTGCTGCAATGATACCGCGAGACCCACGCTCACCGGCTCCAGATTTATCAGCAATAAACCA
GCCAGCCGGAAGGGCCGAGCGCAGAAGTGGTCCTGCAACTTTATCCGCCTCCATCCAGTCTATTAATTGT
TGCCGGGAAGCTAGAGTAAGTAGTTCGCCAGTTAATAGTTTGCGCAACGTTGTTGCCATTGCTACAGGCA
TCGTGGTGTCACGCTCGTCGTTTGGTATGGCTTCATTCAGCTCCGGTTCCCAACGATCAAGGCGAGTTAC
ATGATCCCCCATGTTGTGCAAAAAAGCGGTTAGCTCCTTCGGTCCTCCGATCGTTGTCAGAAGTAAGTTG
GCCGCAGTGTTATCACTCATGGTTATGGCAGCACTGCATAATTCTCTTACTGTCATGCCATCCGTAAGAT
GCTTTTCTGTGACTGGTGAGTACTCAACCAAGTCATTCTGAGAATAGTGTATGCGGCTACCGAGTTGCTC
TTGCCCGGCGTCAATACGGGATAATACCGCGCCACATAGCAGAACTTTAAAAGTGCTCATCATTGGAAAA
CGTTCTTCGGGGCGAAAACTCTCAAGGATCTTACCGCTGTTGAGATCCAGTTCGATGTAACCCACTCGTG
CACCCAACTGATCTTCAGCATCTTTTACTTTCACCAGCGTTTCTGGGTGAGCAAAAACAGGAAGGCAAAA
TGCCGCAAAAAAGGGAATAAGGGCGACACGGAAATGTTGAATACTCATACTCTTCCTTTTTCAATATTAT
TGAAGCATTTATCAGGGTTATTGTCTCATGAGCGGATACATATTTGAATGTATTTAGAAAAATAAACAAA
TAGGGGTTCCGCGCACATTTCCCCGAAAAGTGCCACCTGACGTCTAAGAAACCATTATTATCATGACATT
AACCTATAAAAATAGGCGTATCACGAGGCCCTTTCGTCTCGCGCGTTTCGGTGATGACGGTGAAAACCTC
TGACACATGCAGCTCCCGGAGACGGTCACAGCTTGTCTGTAAGCGGATGCCGGGAGCAGACAAGCCCGTC
AGGGCGCGTCAGCGGGTGTTGGCGGGTGTCGGGGCTGGCTTAACTATGCGGCATCAGAGCAGATTGTACT
GAGAGTGCACCATATGGACATATTGTCGTTAGAACGCGGCTACAATTAATACATAACCTTATGTATCATA
CACATACGATTTAGGTGACACTATA
Features (pLannotate 1.2.2; 13 found; start..end, strand, type, name):
     63..605     +  CDS            SNAP-tag®: human O6-alkylguanine-DNA-alkyltransferase variant that forms covalent bonds with benzylguanine derivatives fast-reacting variant, optimized for mammalian expression
    629..816     +  terminator     ADH1 terminator: S. cerevisiae ADH1; transcription terminator for the S. cerevisiae alcohol dehydrogenase 1 (ADH1) gene
    891..1234    +  promoter       TEF promoter: Ashbya gossypii TEF promoter
   1235..2044    +  CDS            KanR: aminoglycoside phosphotransferase; aph(3')-Ia; confers resistance to kanamycin
   2050..2248    +  terminator     TEF terminator: Ashbya gossypii TEF terminator
   2353..2371    -  promoter       T7 promoter: promoter for bacteriophage T7 RNA polymerase
   2393..2446    -  CDS            lacI (fragment): lac repressor; lacI; The lac repressor binds to the lac operator to inhibit transcription in E. coli. This inhibition can be relieved by adding lactose or isopropyl-β-D-thiogalactopyranoside (IPTG).
   2629..3217    -  rep_origin     ori: high-copy-number ColE1/pMB1/pBR322/pUC origin of replication
   3388..4248    -  CDS            AmpR: β-lactamase; bla; confers resistance to ampicillin, carbenicillin, and related antibiotics
   4249..4353    -  promoter       AmpR promoter: bla
   4448..4483    +  CDS            rop (fragment): Rop protein, which maintains plasmids at low copy number; rop
   4585..4636    +  misc_feature   bom (fragment): basis of mobility region from pBR322
   4699..2       +  promoter       SP6 promoter (across the origin): promoter for bacteriophage SP6 RNA polymerase
