[The description below was written by a language model from this plasmid's Addgene catalogue record and pLannotate feature annotations shown in this document.]
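Description:
pFA6a-SNAP-KanMX6 is a 4.7 kb PCR-template plasmid of the pFA6a family, built on the pFA6a-KanMX6 backbone and intended for C-terminal tagging of Schizosaccharomyces pombe genes with the SNAP-tag. It is maintained in E. coli through a high-copy ColE1/pUC-type origin and an ampicillin resistance gene (β-lactamase with its own promoter). No yeast replication origin is annotated, consistent with its use as a source of an integrating cassette rather than as an episomal yeast vector. Short remnants of lacI, rop and the pBR322 bom region, along with flanking SP6 and T7 promoters, are leftovers of the cloning backbone and have no evident role in the tagging function.

The payload is a promoterless SNAP-tag coding sequence (about 546 bp), an engineered human O6-alkylguanine-DNA alkyltransferase variant that reacts covalently with benzylguanine derivatives, followed by the S. cerevisiae ADH1 terminator. Immediately downstream lies the KanMX6 selection module, in which the Ashbya gossypii TEF promoter and terminator drive an aminoglycoside phosphotransferase gene; in yeast this marker is conventionally selected with G418. In modules of this design, the tag-terminator-marker unit is typically amplified with primers carrying homology to the 3' end of a target gene and integrated by homologous recombination, so that the SNAP-tag is fused in frame to the endogenous protein and expressed from the native promoter. The resulting fusions can be labelled with synthetic benzylguanine-linked fluorophores, and the associated publication used single-molecule imaging to study the BAR domain protein Pil1p.
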