Addgene plasmid #87024: pFA6a-SNAP-KanMX6
Purpose: Tag S. pombe genes in C terminal with SNAP
Depositing lab: Julien Berro. Depositing organization: Yale University. Publication: Single-molecule imaging of the BAR domain protein Pil1p reveals filament-end dynamics. Lacy MM, Baddeley D, Berro J. Mol Biol Cell. 2017 Jun 28. pii: mbc.E17-04-0238. doi: 10.1091/mbc.E17-04-0238. PubMed 28659415.
Backbone
  Vector backbone: pFA6a-KanMX6
  Vector type: Bacterial Expression, Yeast Expression
Growth in bacteria
  Bacterial resistance: Ampicillin, 100 μg/mL
  Growth temperature: 37°C
  Growth strain: DH5alpha
  Copy number: Unknown
Gene/Insert
  Gene/Insert name: SNAP
  Insert size (bp): 546
Terms and licenses: Academic/Nonprofit Terms; Industry Terms: Not Available to Industry
How to cite: pFA6a-SNAP-KanMX6 was a gift from Julien Berro (Addgene plasmid # 87024 ; http://n2t.net/addgene:87024 ; RRID:Addgene_87024)
